>Addgene plasmid #12722 | DCT.VV.Orf34 | addgene partial sequence | sequence record 19117 | T7 5'-TAATACGACTCACTATAGGG-3'
CGAGCTCGGATCCAGTACCCTTCACCGAATTCCAGCTGACCACCATGAACGGCGGACATATTCAGTTGAT
AATCGGCCCCATGTTTTCAGGTAAAAGTACAGAATTAATTAGACGAGTTAGACGTTATCAAATAGCTCAA
TATAAATGCGTGACTATAAAATATTCTAACGATAATAGATACGGAACGGGACTATGGACGCATGATAAGA
ATAATTTTGAAGCATTGGAAGCAACTAAACTATGTGATGTCTTGGAATCAATTACAGATTTCTCCGTGAT
AGGTATCGATGAAGGACAGTTCTTTCCAGACATTGTTGAATTCTGTGAGCGTATGGCAAACGAAGGAAAA
ATAGTTATAGTAGCCGCACTCGATGGGACATTTCAACGTAAACCGTTTAATAATATTTTGAATCTTATTC
CATTATCTGAAATGGTGGTAAAACTAACTGCTGTGTGTATGAAATGCTTTAAGGAGGCTTCCTTTTCTAA
ACGATTGGGTGAGGAAACCGAGATAGAAATAATAGGAGGTAATGATATGTATCAATCGGTGTGTAGAAAG
TGTTACATCGACTCATAAGCAATTCCCGGGGATCCGAATAAAGGGTCAAGACAATTCTGCAGATATCCAG
CACAGTGGCGGCCGCTCGAGTCTAGAGGGCCCGCGGTTCGAAGGTAAGCCTATCCCTAACCCTCTCCTCG
GTCTCGATTCTACGCGTACCGGTCATCATCACCATCACCATTGAGTTTAAACCCGCTGATCAGCCTCGAC
TGTGCCTTCT
