[The description below was written by a language model from this plasmid's Addgene catalogue record.]
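Description:
DCT.VV.Orf34 is a mammalian expression plasmid built on the commercial pcDNA 3.1D V5-His-TOPO backbone (about 5.5 kb without insert) and carrying a 534 bp vaccinia virus open reading frame, designated VV.Orf34 within its library and also annotated as VV_WR_094, the viral thymidine kinase. The insert is recorded as flanked by BamHI sites that remain intact at both ends, and it can be read from the upstream T7 priming site. The plasmid is maintained at high copy in E. coli under ampicillin selection, and a neomycin resistance marker allows G418 selection in mammalian cells. The record does not list the promoter or individual features. Vectors of this family generally drive the insert from the CMV immediate-early promoter and offer C-terminal V5 and polyhistidine tags, but whether the ORF is in frame with those tags here is not stated.

The construct belongs to a library of individually cloned vaccinia ORFs made for screening, in connection with work identifying poxvirus CD8+ T cell determinants to inform the design and characterization of smallpox vaccines. In this kind of approach, individual viral genes are expressed in transfected cells so that the proteins recognised by virus-specific T cells can be identified. The depositors caution that the clone was made for screening, so it may differ from the current canonical GenBank sequence of the gene. They also note that the plasmid and insert names apply only within this library, with the corresponding Copenhagen and WR strain ORF names and sequencing notes given in the library's supplementary data. The insert sequence should therefore be verified before any use that depends on an exact, wild-type thymidine kinase coding sequence.
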