Addgene plasmid #12722: DCT.VV.Orf34
Purpose: This plasmid was designed for screening purposes and may contain discrepancies relative to the current canonical GenBank version of the gene.
Depositing lab: Jack Bennink & Jon Yewdell. Depositing organization: National Institute of Allergy and Infectious Diseases (NIAID). Publication: Identification of poxvirus CD8+ T cell determinants to enable rational design and characterization of smallpox vaccines. Tscharke DC, Karupiah G, Zhou J, Palmore T, Irvine KR, Haeryfar SM, Williams S, Sidney J, Sette A, Bennink JR, Yewdell JW. J Exp Med. 2005 January 3; 201(1): 95–104. 10.1084/jem.20041912 PubMed 15623576.
Backbone
  Vector backbone: pcDNA 3.1D V5-His-TOPO
  Backbone manufacturer: Invitrogen
  Backbone size w/o insert (bp): 5514
  Vector type: Mammalian Expression
  Selectable markers: Neomycin (select with G418)
Growth in bacteria
  Bacterial resistance: Ampicillin, 100 μg/mL
  Growth temperature: 37°C
  Growth strain: DH5alpha
  Copy number: High Copy
Gene/Insert
  Gene/Insert name: VV.Orf34 (alt names: VV_WR_094; thymidine kinase)
  Species: Vaccinia Virus
  Insert size (bp): 534
  GenBank ID: 9791018
  Cloning method: Restriction Enzyme; 5′ cloning site BamHI (not destroyed); 3′ cloning site BamHI (not destroyed)
  Sequencing primers: 5′ Universal T7
Terms and licenses: Academic/Nonprofit Terms; Industry Terms: Not Available to Industry
Depositor comments: Please see the Vaccinia kit page ( https://www.addgene.org/vvorf/ ) for more information. The kit page contains the supplemental VVOrfData spreadsheet, which includes important information about this plasmid. The plasmid and insert names provided here relate only to this library. The name of the ORF (if present) in VACV strain Copenhagen and the name of the ORF (if annotated) in VACV strain WR sequence can be found in VVOrfData spreadsheet. Please note that the amino acid sequence given for each ORF in the spreadsheet may contain some errors. Additionally, changes from the expected sequence may be present in these plasmids. Please see Addgene's quality control sequence and sequencing notes in the VVOrfData spreadsheet before ordering this plasmid.
How to cite: DCT.VV.Orf34 was a gift from Jack Bennink & Jon Yewdell (Addgene plasmid # 12722 ; http://n2t.net/addgene:12722 ; RRID:Addgene_12722)
